Addgene plasmid #82247: pDONR223_CLOCK_WT
Purpose: Gateway Donor vector containing CLOCK , part of the Target Accelerator Plasmid Collection.
Depositing lab: Jesse Boehm & William Hahn & David Root. Depositing organization: Broad Institute. Publication: Systematic Functional Interrogation of Rare Cancer Variants Identifies Oncogenic Alleles. Kim E, Ilic N, Shrestha Y, Zou L, Kamburov A, Zhu C, Yang X, Lubonja R, Tran N, Nguyen C, Lawrence MS, Piccioni F, Bagul M, Doench JG, Chouinard CR, Wu X, Hogstrom L, Natoli T, Tamayo P, Horn H, Corsello SM, Lage K, Root DE, Subramanian A, Golub TR, Getz G, Boehm JS, Hahn WC. Cancer Discov. 2016 Jul;6(7):714-26. doi: 10.1158/2159-8290.CD-16-0160. Epub 2016 May 4. PubMed 27147599.
Backbone
  Vector backbone: pDONR223
  Backbone manufacturer: Invitrogen
  Backbone size w/o insert (bp): 2790
  Vector type: Gateway Entry vector
Growth in bacteria
  Bacterial resistance: Spectinomycin, 50 μg/mL
  Growth temperature: 37°C
  Growth strain: DH5alpha
  Copy number: High Copy
Gene/Insert
  Gene/Insert name: CLOCK (alt name: NM_004898.3)
  Species: H. sapiens (human)
  Mutation: WT
  Entrez Gene: CLOCK (a.k.a. KAT13D, bHLHe8)
  Promoter: None
  Cloning method: Gateway Cloning
  Sequencing primers: 5′ M13pUC-fwd; 3′ M13-Rev
Terms and licenses: Academic/Nonprofit Terms; Industry Terms: Not Available to Industry
Depositor comments: Open state: NO stop codon immediately follows insert. Supporting reference: Systematic morphological profiling of human gene and allele function via Cell Painting. Rohban MH, et al. Elife. 2017, Mar 18;6. pii: e24060. PubMed PMID 28315521
How to cite: pDONR223_CLOCK_WT was a gift from Jesse Boehm & William Hahn & David Root (Addgene plasmid # 82247 ; http://n2t.net/addgene:82247 ; RRID:Addgene_82247)
