[The description below was written by a language model from this plasmid's Addgene catalogue record and pLannotate feature annotations shown in this document.]
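Description:
pDONR223_CLOCK_WT is a Gateway entry clone built on the Invitrogen pDONR223 backbone and carrying the wild-type human CLOCK open reading frame (reference transcript NM_004898.3). It is a bacterial propagation and shuttling plasmid rather than an expression vector. It replicates at high copy in E. coli from a ColE1/pUC-type origin and is selected with spectinomycin through the aadA aminoglycoside adenylyltransferase gene (SmR). That gene sits downstream of an annotated fragment of the class 1 integron Pc promoter and a short remnant of a gentamicin resistance gene. The sequenced plasmid is 5,331 nt, consistent with a roughly 2.8 kb backbone plus the approximately 2.5 kb CLOCK coding sequence.

The CLOCK ORF encodes the bHLH transcriptional activator that is a core component of the circadian clock. It is flanked on both sides by attL recombination sites in opposite orientations. The automated annotation labels both sites attL3, so the exact attL variants are not resolved by the feature table. These sites allow the insert to be transferred by LR Clonase recombination into any compatible Gateway destination vector. No promoter drives the insert in this plasmid. rrnB T1 and T2 terminators lie upstream of the cassette to insulate it from read-through transcription, and a T7 promoter sits just beyond the downstream attL site, pointing back toward the insert. Small lacI and lacZα fragments are backbone remnants.

The clone is in the "open" configuration, with no stop codon immediately after the ORF, so it can be fused to C-terminal tags supplied by a destination vector. It belongs to the Target Accelerator Plasmid Collection and serves as the wild-type reference allele for functional studies of cancer-associated gene variants.
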