Features (pLannotate 1.2.2; 12 found; start..end, strand, type, name):
     21..609     +  rep_origin     ori: high-copy-number ColE1/pMB1/pBR322/pUC origin of replication
    792..884     +  CDS            lacI (fragment): lac repressor; lacI; The lac repressor binds to the lac operator to inhibit transcription in E. coli. This inhibition can be relieved by adding lactose or isopropyl-β-D-thiogalactopyranoside (IPTG).
    939..966     -  terminator     rrnB T2 terminator: transcription terminator T2 from the E. coli rrnB gene
   1098..1141    +  terminator     rrnB T1 terminator: Escherichia coli rrnB; transcription terminator T1 from the E. coli rrnB gene
   1188..1224    -  CDS            lacZα (fragment): LacZα fragment of β-galactosidase; lacZ fragment
   1241..1336    +  protein_bind   attL3: mutant version of attL; recombination site for the Gateway® LR reaction LR Clonase™
   1342..3879    +  CDS            CLOCK: CLOCK_HUMAN - Also known as BHLHE8, KIAA0334. Experimental evidence at protein level: Swiss-Prot protein existence level 1. Transcriptional activator which forms a core component of the circadian clock. The circadian clock, an internal time-keeping system, regulates various physiological processes through the generation of approximately 24 hour circadian rhythms in gene expression, which are translated into rhythms in metabolism and behavior. It is derived from the Latin roots 'circa' (about) and 'diem' (day) and acts as an important regulator of a wide array of physiological functions includi
   3884..3979    -  protein_bind   attL3: mutant version of attL; recombination site for the Gateway® LR reaction LR Clonase™
   3998..4016    -  promoter       T7 promoter: promoter for bacteriophage T7 RNA polymerase
   4206..4229    +  promoter       Pc promoter (fragment): intI1 (promoter lies within the coding sequence); class 1 integron promoter
   4405..4461    +  CDS            GmR (fragment): gentamycin acetyltransferase; aacC1; confers resistance to gentamycin
   4468..5259    +  CDS            SmR: aminoglycoside adenylyltransferase (Murphy, 1985); aadA; confers resistance to spectinomycin and streptomycin
>Addgene plasmid #82247 | pDONR223_CLOCK_WT | addgene full sequence | sequence record 165161 | Addgene NGS result
GAAAAGATCAAAGGATCTTCTTGAGATCCTTTTTTTCTGCGCGTAATCTGCTGCTTGCAAACAAAAAAAC
CACCGCTACCAGCGGTGGTTTGTTTGCCGGATCAAGAGCTACCAACTCTTTTTCCGAAGGTAACTGGCTT
CAGCAGAGCGCAGATACCAAATACTGTTCTTCTAGTGTAGCCGTAGTTAGGCCACCACTTCAAGAACTCT
GTAGCACCGCCTACATACCTCGCTCTGCTAATCCTGTTACCAGTGGCTGCTGCCAGTGGCGATAAGTCGT
GTCTTACCGGGTTGGACTCAAGACGATAGTTACCGGATAAGGCGCAGCGGTCGGGCTGAACGGGGGGTTC
GTGCACACAGCCCAGCTTGGAGCGAACGACCTACACCGAACTGAGATACCTACAGCGTGAGCTATGAGAA
AGCGCCACGCTTCCCGAAGGGAGAAAGGCGGACAGGTATCCGGTAAGCGGCAGGGTCGGAACAGGAGAGC
GCACGAGGGAGCTTCCAGGGGGAAACGCCTGGTATCTTTATAGTCCTGTCGGGTTTCGCCACCTCTGACT
TGAGCGTCGATTTTTGTGATGCTCGTCAGGGGGGCGGAGCCTATGGAAAAACGCCAGCAACGCGGCCTTT
TTACGGTTCCTGGCCTTTTGCTGGCCTTTTGCTCACATGTTCTTTCCTGCGTTATCCCCTGATTCTGTGG
ATAACCGTATTACCGCCTTTGAGTGAGCTGATACCGCTCGCCGCAGCCGAACGACCGAGCGCAGCGAGTC
AGTGAGCGAGGAAGCGGAAGAGCGCCCAATACGCAAACCGCCTCTCCCCGCGCGTTGGCCGATTCATTAA
TGCAGCTGGCACGACAGGTTTCCCGACTGGAAAGCGGGCAGTGAGCGCAACGCAATTAATACGCGTACCG
CTAGCCAGGAAGAGTTTGTAGAAACGCAAAAAGGCCATCCGTCAGGATGGCCTTCTGCTTAGTTTGATGC
CTGGCAGTTTATGGCGGGCGTCCTGCCCGCCACCCTCCGGGCCGTTGCTTCACAACGTTCAAATCCGCTC
CCGGCGGATTTGTCCTACTCAGGAGAGCGTTCACCGACAAACAACAGATAAAACGAAAGGCCCAGTCTTC
CGACTGAGCCTTTCGTTTTATTTGATGCCTGGCAGTTCCCTACTCTCGCGTTAACGCTAGCATGGATGTT
TTCCCAGTCACGACGTTGTAAAACGACGGCCAGTCTTAAGCTCGGGCCCCAAATAATGATTTTATTTTGA
CTGATAGTGACCTGTTCGTTGCAACAAATTGATGAGCAATGCTTTTTTATAATGCCAACTTTGTACAAAA
AAGTTGGCACCATGTTGTTTACCGTAAGCTGTAGTAAAATGAGCTCGATTGTTGACAGAGATGACAGTAG
TATTTTTGATGGGTTGGTGGAAGAAGATGACAAGGACAAAGCGAAAAGAGTATCTAGAAACAAATCTGAA
AAGAAACGTAGAGATCAATTTAATGTTCTCATTAAAGAACTGGGATCCATGCTTCCTGGTAATGCTAGAA
AGATGGACAAATCTACTGTTCTGCAGAAAAGCATTGATTTTTTACGAAAACATAAAGAAATCACTGCACA
GTCAGATGCTAGTGAAATTCGACAGGACTGGAAACCTACATTCCTTAGTAATGAAGAGTTTACACAATTA
ATGTTAGAGGCTCTTGATGGTTTTTTTTTAGCAATCATGACAGATGGAAGCATAATATATGTGTCTGAGA
GTGTAACTTCATTACTTGAACATTTACCATCTGATCTTGTGGATCAAAGTATATTTAATTTTATCCCAGA
AGGGGAACATTCAGAGGTTTATAAAATACTCTCTACTCATCTGCTGGAAAGTGATTCATTAACCCCAGAA
TATTTAAAATCAAAAAATCAGTTAGAATTCTGTTGTCACATGCTGCGAGGAACAATAGACCCAAAGGAGC
CATCTACCTATGAATATGTAAAATTTATAGGAAATTTCAAATCTTTAAACAGTGTATCCTCTTCAGCACA
CAATGGTTTTGAAGGAACTATACAACGCACACATAGGCCATCTTATGAAGATAGAGTTTGTTTTGTAGCT
ACTGTCAGGTTAGCTACACCTCAGTTCATCAAGGAAATGTGCACTGTTGAAGAACCCAATGAAGAGTTTA
CATCTAGACATAGTTTAGAATGGAAGTTTCTGTTTCTAGATCACAGGGCACCACCCATAATAGGGTATTT
GCCATTTGAAGTTCTGGGAACATCAGGCTATGATTACTATCATGTGGATGACCTAGAAAATTTGGCAAAA
TGTCATGAGCACTTAATGCAATATGGGAAAGGCAAATCATGTTATTATAGGTTCCTGACTAAGGGGCAAC
AGTGGATTTGGCTTCAGACTCATTATTATATCACTTACCATCAGTGGAATTCAAGGCCAGAGTTTATTGT
TTGTACTCACACTGTAGTAAGTTATGCAGAAGTTAGGGCTGAAAGACGACGAGAACTTGGCATTGAAGAG
TCTCTTCCTGAGACAGCTGCTGACAAAAGCCAAGATTCTGGGTCAGATAATCGTATAAACACAGTCAGTC
TCAAGGAAGCATTGGAAAGGTTTGATCACAGCCCAACCCCTTCTGCCTCTTCTCGGAGTTCAAGAAAATC
ATCTCACACGGCCGTCTCAGACCCTTCCTCAACACCAACCAAGATCCCGACGGATACGAGCACTCCACCC
AGGCAGCATTTACCAGCTCATGAGAAGATGGTGCAAAGAAGGTCATCATTTAGTAGTCAGTCCATAAATT
CCCAGTCTGTTGGTTCATCATTAACACAGCCAGTGATGTCTCAAGCTACAAATTTACCAATTCCACAAGG
CATGTCCCAGTTTCAGTTTTCAGCTCAATTAGGAGCCATGCAACATCTGAAAGACCAATTGGAACAACGG
ACACGCATGATAGAAGCAAATATTCATCGGCAACAAGAAGAACTAAGAAAAATTCAAGAACAACTTCAGA
TGGTCCATGGTCAGGGGCTGCAGATGTTTTTGCAACAATCAAATCCTGGGTTGAATTTTGGTTCCGTTCA
ACTTTCTTCTGGAAATTCATCTAACATCCAGCAACTTGCACCTATAAATATGCAAGGCCAAGTTGTTCCT
ACTAACCAGATTCAAAGTGGAATGAATACTGGACACATTGGCACAACTCAGCACATGATACAACAACAGA
CTTTACAGAGTACATCAACTCAGAGTCAACAAAATGTACTGAGTGGGCACAGTCAGCAAACATCTCTACC
CAGTCAGACACAGAGCACTCTTACAGCCCCACTGTATAACACTATGGTGATTTCTCAGCCTGCAGCCGGA
AGCATGGTCCAGATTCCATCTAGTATGCCACAAAACAGCACCCAGAGTGCTGCAGTAACTACATTCACTC
AGGACAGGCAGATAAGATTTTCTCAAGGTCAACAACTTGTGACCAAATTAGTGACTGCTCCTGTAGCTTG
TGGGGCAGTCATGGTACCTAGTACTATGCTTATGGGCCAGGTGGTGACTGCATATCCTACTTTTGCTACA
CAACAGCAACAGTCACAGACATTGTCAGTAACGCAGCAGCAGCAGCAGCAGAGCTCCCAGGAGCAGCAGC
TCACTTCAGTTCAGCAACCATCTCAGGCTCAGCTGACCCAGCCACCGCAACAATTTTTACAGACTTCTAG
GTTGCTCCATGGGAATCCCTCAACTCAACTCATTCTCTCTGCTGCATTTCCTCTACAACAGAGCACCTTC
CCTCAGTCACATCACCAGCAACATCAGTCTCAGCAACAGCAGCAACTCAGCCGGCACAGGACTGACAGCT
TGCCCGACCCTTCCAAGGTTCAACCACAGTTGCCAACTTTCTTGTACAAAGTTGGCATTATAAGAAAGCA
TTGCTTATCAATTTGTTGCAACGAACAGGTCACTATCAGTCAAAATAAAATCATTATTTGCCATCCAGCT
GATATCCCCTATAGTGAGTCGTATTACATGGTCATAGCTGTTTCCTGGCAGCTCTGGCCCGTGTCTCAAA
ATCTCTGATGTTACATTGCACAAGATAAAAATATATCATCATGCCTCCTCTAGACCAGCCAGGACAGAAA
TGCCTCGACTTCGCTGCTACCCAAGGTTGCCGGGTGACGCACACCGTGGAAACGGATGAAGGCACGAACC
CAGTGGACATAAGCCTGTTCGGTTCGTAAGCTGTAATGCAAGTAGCGTATGCGCTCACGCAACTGGTCCA
GAACCTTGACCGAACGCAGCGGTGGTAACGGCGCAGTGGCGGTTTTCATGGCTTGTTATGACTGTTTTTT
TGGGGTACAGTCTATGCCTCGGGCATCCAAGCAGCAAGCGCGTTACGCCGTGGGTCGATGTTTGATGTTA
TGGAGCAGCAACGATGTTACGCAGCAGGGCAGTCGCCCTAAAACAAAGTTAAACATTATGAGGGAAGCGG
TGATCGCCGAAGTATCGACTCAACTATCAGAGGTAGTTGGCGTCATCGAGCGCCATCTCGAACCGACGTT
GCTGGCCGTACATTTGTACGGCTCCGCAGTGGATGGCGGCCTGAAGCCACACAGTGATATTGATTTGCTG
GTTACGGTGACCGTAAGGCTTGATGAAACAACGCGGCGAGCTTTGATCAACGACCTTTTGGAAACTTCGG
CTTCCCCTGGAGAGAGCGAGATTCTCCGCGCTGTAGAAGTCACCATTGTTGTGCACGACGACATCATTCC
GTGGCGTTATCCAGCTAAGCGCGAACTGCAATTTGGAGAATGGCAGCGCAATGACATTCTTGCAGGTATC
TTCGAGCCAGCCACGATCGACATTGATCTGGCTATCTTGCTGACAAAAGCAAGAGAACATAGCGTTGCCT
TGGTAGGTCCAGCGGCGGAGGAACTCTTTGATCCGGTTCCTGAACAGGATCTATTTGAGGCGCTAAATGA
AACCTTAACGCTATGGAACTCGCCGCCCGACTGGGCTGGCGATGAGCGAAATGTAGTGCTTACGTTGTCC
CGCATTTGGTACAGCGCAGTAACCGGCAAAATCGCGCCGAAGGATGTCGCTGCCGACTGGGCAATGGAGC
GCCTGCCGGCCCAGTATCAGCCCGTCATACTTGAAGCTAGACAGGCTTATCTTGGACAAGAAGAAGATCG
CTTGGCCTCGCGCGCAGATCAGTTGGAAGAATTTGTCCACTACGTGAAAGGCGAGATCACCAAGGTAGTC
GGCAAATAACCCTCGAGCCACCCATGACCAAAATCCCTTAACGTGAGTTACGCGTCGTTCCACTGAGCGT
CAGACCCCGTA
