>Addgene plasmid #82247 | pDONR223_CLOCK_WT | depositor partial sequence | sequence record 155618 | Insert sequence
ATGTTGTTTACCGTAAGCTGTAGTAAAATGAGCTCGATTGTTGACAGAGATGACAGTAGTATTTTTGATG
GGTTGGTGGAAGAAGATGACAAGGACAAAGCGAAAAGAGTATCTAGAAACAAATCTGAAAAGAAACGTAG
AGATCAATTTAATGTTCTCATTAAAGAACTGGGATCCATGCTTCCTGGTAATGCTAGAAAGATGGACAAA
TCTACTGTTCTGCAGAAAAGCATTGATTTTTTACGAAAACATAAAGAAATCACTGCACAGTCAGATGCTA
GTGAAATTCGACAGGACTGGAAACCTACATTCCTTAGTAATGAAGAGTTTACACAATTAATGTTAGAGGC
TCTTGATGGTTTTTTTTTAGCAATCATGACAGATGGAAGCATAATATATGTGTCTGAGAGTGTAACTTCA
TTACTTGAACATTTACCATCTGATCTTGTGGATCAAAGTATATTTAATTTTATCCCAGAAGGGGAACATT
CAGAGGTTTATAAAATACTCTCTACTCATCTGCTGGAAAGTGATTCATTAACCCCAGAATATTTAAAATC
AAAAAATCAGTTAGAATTCTGTTGTCACATGCTGCGAGGAACAATAGACCCAAAGGAGCCATCTACCTAT
GAATATGTAAAATTTATAGGAAATTTCAAATCTTTAAACAGTGTATCCTCTTCAGCACACAATGGTTTTG
AAGGAACTATACAACGCACACATAGGCCATCTTATGAAGATAGAGTTTGTTTTGTAGCTACTGTCAGGTT
AGCTACACCTCAGTTCATCAAGGAAATGTGCACTGTTGAAGAACCCAATGAAGAGTTTACATCTAGACAT
AGTTTAGAATGGAAGTTTCTGTTTCTAGATCACAGGGCACCACCCATAATAGGGTATTTGCCATTTGAAG
TTCTGGGAACATCAGGCTATGATTACTATCATGTGGATGACCTAGAAAATTTGGCAAAATGTCATGAGCA
CTTAATGCAATATGGGAAAGGCAAATCATGTTATTATAGGTTCCTGACTAAGGGGCAACAGTGGATTTGG
CTTCAGACTCATTATTATATCACTTACCATCAGTGGAATTCAAGGCCAGAGTTTATTGTTTGTACTCACA
CTGTAGTAAGTTATGCAGAAGTTAGGGCTGAAAGACGACGAGAACTTGGCATTGAAGAGTCTCTTCCTGA
GACAGCTGCTGACAAAAGCCAAGATTCTGGGTCAGATAATCGTATAAACACAGTCAGTCTCAAGGAAGCA
TTGGAAAGGTTTGATCACAGCCCAACCCCTTCTGCCTCTTCTCGGAGTTCAAGAAAATCATCTCACACGG
CCGTCTCAGACCCTTCCTCAACACCAACCAAGATCCCGACGGATACGAGCACTCCACCCAGGCAGCATTT
ACCAGCTCATGAGAAGATGGTGCAAAGAAGGTCATCATTTAGTAGTCAGTCCATAAATTCCCAGTCTGTT
GGTTCATCATTAACACAGCCAGTGATGTCTCAAGCTACAAATTTACCAATTCCACAAGGCATGTCCCAGT
TTCAGTTTTCAGCTCAATTAGGAGCCATGCAACATCTGAAAGACCAATTGGAACAACGGACACGCATGAT
AGAAGCAAATATTCATCGGCAACAAGAAGAACTAAGAAAAATTCAAGAACAACTTCAGATGGTCCATGGT
CAGGGGCTGCAGATGTTTTTGCAACAATCAAATCCTGGGTTGAATTTTGGTTCCGTTCAACTTTCTTCTG
GAAATTCATCTAACATCCAGCAACTTGCACCTATAAATATGCAAGGCCAAGTTGTTCCTACTAACCAGAT
TCAAAGTGGAATGAATACTGGACACATTGGCACAACTCAGCACATGATACAACAACAGACTTTACAGAGT
ACATCAACTCAGAGTCAACAAAATGTACTGAGTGGGCACAGTCAGCAAACATCTCTACCCAGTCAGACAC
AGAGCACTCTTACAGCCCCACTGTATAACACTATGGTGATTTCTCAGCCTGCAGCCGGAAGCATGGTCCA
GATTCCATCTAGTATGCCACAAAACAGCACCCAGAGTGCTGCAGTAACTACATTCACTCAGGACAGGCAG
ATAAGATTTTCTCAAGGTCAACAACTTGTGACCAAATTAGTGACTGCTCCTGTAGCTTGTGGGGCAGTCA
TGGTACCTAGTACTATGCTTATGGGCCAGGTGGTGACTGCATATCCTACTTTTGCTACACAACAGCAACA
GTCACAGACATTGTCAGTAACGCAGCAGCAGCAGCAGCAGAGCTCCCAGGAGCAGCAGCTCACTTCAGTT
CAGCAACCATCTCAGGCTCAGCTGACCCAGCCACCGCAACAATTTTTACAGACTTCTAGGTTGCTCCATG
GGAATCCCTCAACTCAACTCATTCTCTCTGCTGCATTTCCTCTACAACAGAGCACCTTCCCTCAGTCACA
TCACCAGCAACATCAGTCTCAGCAACAGCAGCAACTCAGCCGGCACAGGACTGACAGCTTGCCCGACCCT
TCCAAGGTTCAACCACAG
